>Addgene plasmid #229158 | lvl0-T [backbone] | addgene full sequence | sequence record 459743 | Addgene NGS Result
TTGAGATCCTTTTTTTCTGCGCGTAATCTGCTGCTTGCAAACAAAAAAACCACCGCTACCAGCGGTGGTT
TGTTTGCCGGATCAAGAGCTACCAACTCTTTTTCCGAAGGTAACTGGCTTCAGCAGAGCGCAGATACCAA
ATACTGTTCTTCTAGTGTAGCCGTAGTTAGGCCACCACTTCAAGAACTCTGTAGCACCGCCTACATACCT
CGCTCTGCTAATCCTGTTACCAGTGGCTGCTGCCAGTGGCGATAAGTCGTGTCTTACCGGGTTGGACTCA
AGACGATAGTTACCGGATAAGGCGCAGCGGTCGGGCTGAACGGGGGGTTCGTGCACACAGCCCAGCTTGG
AGCGAACGACCTACACCGAACTGAGATACCTACAGCGTGAGCTATGAGAAAGCGCCACGCTTCCCGAAGG
GAGAAAGGCGGACAGGTATCCGGTAAGCGGCAGGGTCGGAACAGGAGAGCGCACGAGGGAGCTTCCAGGG
GGAAACGCCTGGTATCTTTATAGTCCTGTCGGGTTTCGCCACCTCTGACTTGAGCGTCGATTTTTGTGAT
GCTCGTCAGGGGGGCGGAGCCTATGGAAAAACGCCAGCAACGCGGCCTTTTTACGGTTCCTGGCCTTTTG
CTGGCCTTTTGCTCACATGTTCTTTCCTGCGTTATCCCCTGATTCTGTGGATAACCGTATTACCGCCTTT
GAGTGAGCTGATACCGCTCGCCGCAGCCGAACGACCGAGCGCAGCGAGTCAGTGAGCGAGGAAGCGGAAG
AGCGCCCAATACGCAAACCGCCTCTCCCCGCGCGTTGGCCGATTCATTAATCACTCTGTGGTCTCACAAC
TTGTCTTCGCAGCTGGCACGACAGGTTTCCCGACTGGAAAGCGGGCAGTGAGCGCAACGCAATTAATGTG
AGTTAGCTCACTCATTAGGCACCCCAGGCTTTACACTTTATGCTTCCGGCTCGTATGTTGTATGGAATTG
TGAGCGGATAACAATTTCACACAGGAAACAGCTATGACCATGATTACGCCAAGCTTGCATGCCTGCAGGT
CGACTCTAGAGGATCCCCGGGTACCGAGCTCGAATTCACTGGCCGTCGTTTTACAACGTCGTGACTGGGA
AAACCCTGGCGTTACCCAACTTAATCGCCTTGCAGCACATCCCCCTTTCGCCAGCTGGCGTAATAGCGAA
GAGGCCCGCACCGATCGCCCTTCCCAACAGTTGCGCAGCCTGAATGGCGAATGGCGCCTGATGCGGTATT
TTCTCCTTACGCATCTGTGCGGTATTTCACACCGCATATGGTGCACTCTCAGTACAATCTGCTCTGATGC
CGCATAGTTAAGCCAGCCCCGACACCCGCCAACACCCGCTGACGCGCCCTGACGGGCTTGTCTGCTCCCG
GCATCCGCTTACAGACAAGCTGTGACGAAGACAACGCTTGAGACCACGAAGTGGCTCTTCAGTGGACGAA
AGGGCCTCGTGATACGCCTATTTTTATAGGTTAATGTCATGATAATAATGGTTTCTTAGACGTCAGGTGG
CACTTTTCGGGGAAATGTGCGCGGAACCCCTATTTGTTTATTTTTCTAAATACATTCAAATATGTATCCG
CTCATGAGACAATAACCCTGATAAATGCTTCAATAATATTGAAAAAGGAAGAGTATGCGCTCACGCAACT
GGTCCAGAACCTTGACCGAACGCAGCGGTGGTAACGGCGCAGTGGCGGTTTTCATGGCTTGTTATGACTG
TTTTTTTTTGGGGTACAGTCTATGCCTCGGGCATCCAAGCAGCAAGCGCGTTACGCCGTGGGTCGATGTT
TGATGTTATGGAGCAGCAACGATGTTACGCAGCAGGGCAGTCGCCCTAAAACAAAGTTAAACATCATGAG
GGAAGCGGTGATCGCCGAAGTATCGACTCAACTATCAGAGGTAGTTGGCGTCATCGAGCGCCATCTCGAA
CCGACGTTGCTGGCCGTACATTTGTACGGCTCCGCAGTGGATGGCGGCCTGAAGCCACACAGCGATATTG
ATTTGCTGGTTACGGTGACCGTAAGGCTTGATGAAACAACGCGGCGAGCTTTGATCAACGACCTTTTGGA
AACTTCGGCTTCCCCTGGAGAGAGCGAGATTCTCCGCGCTGTAGAAGTCACCATTGTTGTGCACGACGAC
ATCATTCCGTGGCGTTATCCAGCTAAGCGCGAACTGCAATTTGGAGAATGGCAGCGCAATGACATTCTTG
CAGGTATCTTCGAGCCAGCCACGATCGACATTGATCTGGCTATCTTGCTGACAAAAGCAAGAGAACATAG
CGTTGCCTTGGTAGGTCCAGCGGCGGAGGAACTCTTTGATCCGGTTCCTGAACAGGATCTATTTGAGGCG
CTAAATGAAACCTTAACGCTATGGAACTCGCCGCCCGACTGGGCTGGCGATGAGCGAAATGTAGTGCTTA
CGTTGTCCCGCATTTGGTACAGCGCAGTAACCGGCAAAATCGCGCCGAAGGATGTCGCTGCCGACTGGGC
AATGGAGCGCCTGCCGGCCCAGTATCAGCCCGTCATACTTGAAGCTAGACAGGCTTATCTTGGACAAGAA
GAAGATCGCTTGGCCTCGCGCGCAGATCAGTTGGAAGAATTTGTCCATTACGTAAAAGGCGAGATCACCA
AGGTAGTCGGCAAATAACTGTCAGACCAAGTTTACTCATATATACTTTAGATTGATTTAAAACTTCATTT
TTAATTTAAAAGGATCTAGGTGAAGATCCTTTTTGATAATCTCATGACCAAAATCCCTTAACGTGAGTTT
TCGTTCCACTGAGCGTCAGACCCCGTAGAAAAGATCAAAGGATCTTC
Features (pLannotate 1.2.2; 12 found; start..end, strand, type, name):
      1..589     +  rep_origin     ori: high-copy-number ColE1/pMB1/pBR322/pUC origin of replication
    772..888     +  CDS            lacI (fragment): LACI_ECOLI - Experimental evidence at protein level: Swiss-Prot protein existence level 1. Repressor of the lactose operon. Binds allolactose as an inducer. From Escherichia coli (strain K12).
    904..925     +  protein_bind   CAP binding site: CAP binding activates transcription in the presence of cAMP. E. coli catabolite activator protein
    940..970     +  promoter       lac promoter: promoter for the E. coli lac operon
    978..994     +  protein_bind   lac operator: The lac repressor binds to the lac operator to inhibit transcription in E. coli. This inhibition can be relieved by adding lactose or isopropyl-β-D-thiogalactopyranoside (IPTG). lac repressor encoded by lacI
   1031..1087    -  misc_feature   MCS: pUC18/19 multiple cloning site
   1084..1241    +  CDS            lacZα (fragment): LacZα fragment of β-galactosidase; lacZ fragment
   1247..1346    -  misc_feature   bom (fragment): basis of mobility region from pBR322
   1560..1664    +  promoter       AmpR promoter: bla
   1655..1735    -  CDS            int (fragment): INT2_ECOLX - Protein inferred from homology: Swiss-Prot protein existence level 3. Putative integrase believed to be involved in the insertion of antibiotic resistance genes into plasmids and transposons. From Escherichia coli.
   1823..1879    +  CDS            GmR (fragment): gentamycin acetyltransferase; aacC1; confers resistance to gentamycin
   1886..2674    +  CDS            aadA: S3AD_ECOLX - Experimental evidence at protein level: Swiss-Prot protein existence level 1. Mediates bacterial resistance to the antibiotics streptomycin and spectinomycin. From Escherichia coli.
