[The description below was written by a language model from this plasmid's Addgene catalogue record and pLannotate feature annotations shown in this document.]
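Description:
lvl0-T [backbone] is a small (about 2.8 kb) empty synthetic-biology cloning vector intended as the entry-level ("level 0") backbone for terminator parts in a modular assembly platform built for rapid prototyping of synthetic gene networks in mammalian cells. It carries no insert of its own; the catalogue describes it simply as the terminator backbone. The depositor notes that it differs slightly from the originally published version, with no functional differences.

The plasmid is propagated in E. coli at high copy number from a ColE1/pUC-type origin of replication and is selected with spectinomycin, conferred by a complete aadA gene (streptomycin/spectinomycin adenylyltransferase). An AmpR (bla) promoter lies upstream of this marker region, along with short fragments annotated as an integrase and a gentamicin acetyltransferase. These are most likely remnants of the integron-type cassette from which aadA was derived rather than functional genes. A partial bom region and a small lacI fragment are similarly vestigial.

The cloning region is a lac cassette: CAP binding site, lac promoter and lac operator driving a lacZα fragment that is associated with a pUC18/19-type multiple cloning site. An arrangement like this usually supports blue/white screening, where replacing or disrupting lacZα with an incoming part marks recombinant colonies, although the record does not state this use explicitly. It also does not annotate the specific restriction or type IIS sites and overhangs used for assembly. There are no mammalian promoters, reporters or selection markers in the backbone, consistent with its role as a bacterial part-storage vector from which a cloned terminator would be passed into higher-level transcription-unit assemblies.
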