Addgene plasmid #229158: lvl0-T [backbone]
Purpose: (Empty Backbone) Terminator backbone
Depositing lab: Ron Weiss. Depositing organization: Massachusetts Institute of Technology. Publication: A platform for rapid prototyping of synthetic gene networks in mammalian cells. Duportet X, Wroblewska L, Guye P, Li Y, Eyquem J, Rieders J, Rimchala T, Batt G, Weiss R. Nucleic Acids Res. 2014 Dec 1;42(21):13440-51. doi: 10.1093/nar/gku1082. Epub 2014 Nov 5. PubMed 25378321.
Backbone
  Vector backbone: lvl0-T [backbone]
  Vector type: Synthetic Biology
Growth in bacteria
  Bacterial resistance: Spectinomycin, 50 μg/mL
  Growth temperature: 37°C
  Growth strain: DH5alpha
  Copy number: High Copy
Gene/Insert
  Gene/Insert name: None
Terms and licenses: Academic/Nonprofit Terms; Industry Terms: Not Available to Industry
Depositor comments: This plasmid is slightly modified from the version used in Duportet et al. 2014, but does not have any functional differences.
How to cite: lvl0-T [backbone] was a gift from Ron Weiss (Addgene plasmid # 229158 ; http://n2t.net/addgene:229158 ; RRID:Addgene_229158)
